>Addgene plasmid #204837 | pRK5 BMPS WT-TEV-6xHis | addgene full sequence | sequence record 454609 | Addgene NGS Result
GGCCCAACTTGTTTATTGCAGCTTATAATGGTTACAAATAAAGCAATAGCATCACAAATTTCACAAATAA
AGCATTTTTTTCACTGCATTCTAGTTGTGGTTTGTCCAAACTCATCAATGTATCTTATCATGTCTGGATC
GGGAATTAATTCGGCGCAGCACCATGGCCTGAAATAACCTCTGAAAGAGGAACTTGGTTAGGTACCTTCT
GAGGCGGAAAGAACCAGCTGTGGAATGTGTGTCAGTTAGGGTGTGGAAAGTCCCCAGGCTCCCCAGCAGG
CAGAAGTATGCAAAGCATGCATCTCAATTAGTCAGCAACCAGGTGTGGAAAGTCCCCAGGCTCCCCAGCA
GGCAGAAGTATGCAAAGCATGCATCTCAATTAGTCAGCAACCATAGTCCCGCCCCTAACTCCGCCCATCC
CGCCCCTAACTCCGCCCAGTTCCGCCCATTCTCCGCCCCATGGCTGACTAATTTTTTTTATTTATGCAGA
GGCCGAGGCCGCCTCGGCCTCTGAGCTATTCCAGAAGTAGTGAGGAGGCTTTTTTGGAGGCCTAGGCTTT
TGCAAAAAGCTGTTAACAGCTTGGCACTGGCCGTCGTTTTACAACGTCGTGACTGGGAAAACCCTGGCGT
TACCCAACTTAATCGCCTTGCAGCACATCCCCCTTTCGCCAGCTGGCGTAATAGCGAAGAGGCCCGCACC
GATCGCCCTTCCCAACAGTTGCGCAGCCTGAATGGCGAATGGCGCCTGATGCGGTATTTTCTCCTTACGC
ATCTGTGCGGTATTTCACACCGCATA
[142 nt withheld, positions 797-938]
C
[141 nt withheld, positions 940-1080]
CCTTTGACGTTGGAGTCCACGTTCTTT
[37 nt withheld, positions 1108-1144]
ACCCTATCTCGGTCTATTCTTTTGATTTATAAGGGATTTTGCCGATTTCGGCCTATTGGTTAAAAAATGA
GCTGATTTAACAAAAATTTAACGCGAATTTTAACAAAATATTAACGCTTACAATTTCCTGATGCGGTATT
TTCTCCTTACGCATCTGTGCGGTATTTCACACCGCATAGGGTAATAACTGATATAATTAAATTGAAGCTC
TAATTTGTGAGTTTAGTATACATGCATTTACTTATAATACAGTTTTTTAGTTTTGCTGGCCGCATCTTCT
CAAATATGCTTCCCAGCCTGCTTTTCTGTAACGTTCACCCTCTACCTTAGCATCCCTTCCCTTTGCAAAT
AGTCCTCTTCCAACAATAATAATGTCAGATCCTGTAGAGACCACATCATCCACGGTTCTATACTGTTGAC
CCAATGCGTCTCCCTTGTCATCTAAACCCACACCGGGTGTCATAATCAACCAATCGTAACCTTCATCTCT
TCCACCCATGTCTCTTTGAGCAATAAAGCCGATAACAAAATCTTTGTCGCTCTTCGCAATGTCAACAGTA
CCCTTAGTATATTCTCCAGTAGATAGGGAGCCCTTGCATGACAATTCTGCTAACATCAAAAGGCCTCTAG
GTTCCTTTGTTACTTCTTCTGCCGCCTGCTTCAAACCGCTAACAATACCTGGGCCCACCACACCGTGTGC
ATTCGTAATGTCTGCCCATTCTGCTATTCTGTATACACCCGCAGAGTACTGCAATTTGACTGTATTACCA
ATGTCAGCAAATTTTCTGTCTTCGAAGAGTAAAAAATTGTACTTGGCGGATAATGCCTTTAGCGGCTTAA
CTGTGCCCTCCATGGAAAAATCAGTCAAGATATCCACATGTGTTTTTAGTAAACAAATTTTGGGACCTAA
TGCTTCAACTAACTCCAGTAATTCCTTGGTGGTACGAACATCCAATGAAGCACACAAGTTTGTTTGCTTT
TCGTGCATGATATTAAATAGCTTGGCAGCAACAGGACTAGGATGAGTAGCAGCACGTTCCTTATATGTAG
CTTTCGACATGATTTATCTTCGTTTCCTGCAGGTTTTTGTTCTGTGCAGTTGGGTTAAGAATACTGGGCA
ATTTCATGTTTCTTCAACACTACATATGCGTATATATACCAATCTAAGTCTGTGCTCCTTCCTTCGTTCT
TCCTTCTGTTCGGAGATTACCGAATCAAAAAAATTTCAAGGAAACCGAAATCAAAAAAAAGAATAAAAAA
AAAATGATGAATTGAAAAGGTGGTATGGTGCACTCTCAGTACAATCTGCTCTGATGCCGCATAGTTAAGC
CAGCCCCGACACCCGCCAACACCCGCTGACGCGCCCTGACGGGCTTGTCTGCTCCCGGCATCCGCTTACA
GACAAGCTGTGACCGTCTCCGGGAGCTGCATGTGTCAGAGGTTTTCACCGTCATCACCGAAACGCGCGAG
ACGAAAGGGCCTCGTGATACGCCTATTTTTATAGGTTAATGTCATGATAATAATGGTTTCTTAGACGTCA
GGTGGCACTTTTCGGGGAAATGTGCGCGGAACCCCTATTTGTTTATTTTTCTAAATACATTCAAATATGT
ATCCGCTCATGAGACAATAACCCTGATAAATGCTTCAATAATATTGAAAAAGGAAGAGTATGAGTATTCA
ACATTTCCGTGTCGCCCTTATTCCCTTTTTTGCGGCATTTTGCCTTCCTGTTTTTGCTCACCCAGAAACG
CTGGTGAAAGTAAAAGATGCTGAAGATCAGTTGGGTGCACGAGTGGGTTACATCGAACTGGATCTCAACA
GCGGTAAGATCCTTGAGAGTTTTCGCCCCGAAGAACGTTTTCCAATGATGAGCACTTTTAAAGTTCTGCT
ATGTGGCGCGGTATTATCCCGTATTGACGCCGGGCAAGAGCAACTCGGTCGCCGCATACACTATTCTCAG
AATGACTTGGTTGAGTACTCACCAGTCACAGAAAAGCATCTTACGGATGGCATGACAGTAAGAGAATTAT
GCAGTGCTGCCATAACCATGAGTGATAACACTGCGGCCAACTTACTTCTGACAACGATCGGAGGACCGAA
GGAGCTAACCGCTTTTTTGCACAACATGGGGGATCATGTAACTCGCCTTGATCGTTGGGAACCGGAGCTG
AATGAAGCCATACCAAACGACGAGCGTGACACCACGATGCCTGTAGCAATGGCAACAACGTTGCGCAAAC
TATTAACTGGCGAACTACTTACTCTAGCTTCCCGGCAACAATTAATAGACTGGATGGAGGCGGATAAAGT
TGCAGGACCACTTCTGCGCTCGGCCCTTCCGGCTGGCTGGTTTATTGCTGATAAATCTGGAGCCGGTGAG
CGTGGGTCTCGCGGTATCATTGCAGCACTGGGGCCAGATGGTAAGCCCTCCCGTATCGTAGTTATCTACA
CGACGGGGAGTCAGGCAACTATGGATGAACGAAATAGACAGATCGCTGAGATAGGTGCCTCACTGATTAA
GCATTGGTAACTGTCAGACCAAGTTTACTCATATATACTTTAGATTGATTTAAAACTTCATTTTTAATTT
AAAAGGATCTAGGTGAAGATCCTTTTTGATAATCTCATGACCAAAATCCCTTAACGTGAGTTTTCGTTCC
ACTGAGCGTCAGACCCCGTAGAAAAGATCAAAGGATCTTCTTGAGATCCTTTTTTTCTGCGCGTAATCTG
CTGCTTGCAAACAAAAAAACCACCGCTACCAGCGGTGGTTTGTTTGCCGGATCAAGAGCTACCAACTCTT
TTTCCGAAGGTAACTGGCTTCAGCAGAGCGCAGATACCAAATACTGTTCTTCTAGTGTAGCCGTAGTTAG
GCCACCACTTCAAGAACTCTGTAGCACCGCCTACATACCTCGCTCTGCTAATCCTGTTACCAGTGGCTGC
TGCCAGTGGCGATAAGTCGTGTCTTACCGGGTTGGACTCAAGACGATAGTTACCGGATAAGGCGCAGCGG
TCGGGCTGAACGGGGGGTTCGTGCACACAGCCCAGCTTGGAGCGAACGACCTACACCGAACTGAGATACC
TACAGCGTGAGCTATGAGAAAGCGCCACGCTTCCCGAAGGGAGAAAGGCGGACAGGTATCCGGTAAGCGG
CAGGGTCGGAACAGGAGAGCGCACGAGGGAGCTTCCAGGGGGAAACGCCTGGTATCTTTATAGTCCTGTC
GGGTTTCGCCACCTCTGACTTGAGCGTCGATTTTTGTGATGCTCGTCAGGGGGGCGGAGCCTATGGAAAA
ACGCCAGCAACGCGGCCTTTTTACGGTTCCTGGCCTTTTGCTGGCCTTTTGCTCACATGTTCTTTCCTGC
GTTATCCCCTGATTCTGTGGATAACCGTATTACCGCCTTTGAGTGAGCTGATACCGCTCGCCGCAGCCGA
ACGACCGAGCGCAGCGAGTCAGTGAGCGAGGAAGCGGAAGAGCGCCCAATACGCAAACCGCCTCTCCCCG
CGCGTTGGCCGATTCATTAATGCAGCTGGCACGACAGGTTTCCCGACTGGAAAGCGGGCAGTGAGCGCAA
CGCAATTAATGTGAGTTAGCTCACTCATTAGGCACCCCAGGCTTTACACTTTATGCTTCCGGCTCGTATG
TTGTGTGGAATTGTGAGCGGATAACAATTTCACACAGGAAACAGCTATGACATGATTACGAATTAATTCG
AGCTCGCCCGACATTGATTATTGACTAGTTATTAATAGTAATCAATTACGGGGTCATTAGTTCATAGCCC
ATATATGGAGTTCCGCGTTACATAACTTACGGTAAATGGCCCGCCTGGCTGACCGCCCAACGACCCCCGC
CCATTGACGTCAATAATGACGTATGTTCCCATAGTAACGCCAATAGGGACTTTCCATTGACGTCAATGGG
TGGAGTATTTACGGTAAACTGCCCACTTGGCAGTACATCAAGTGTATCATATGCCAAGTACGCCCCCTAT
TGACGTCAATGACGGTAAATGGCCCGCCTGGCATTATGCCCAGTACATGACCTTATGGGACTTTCCTACT
TGGCAGTACATCTACGTATTAGTCATCGCTATTACCATGGTGATGCGGTTTTGGCAGTACATCAATGGGC
GTGGATAGCGGTTTGACTCACGGGGATTTCCAAGTCTCCACCCCATTGACGTCAATGGGAGTTTGTTTTG
GCACCAAAATCAACGGGACTTTCCAAAATGTCGTAACAACTCCGCCCCATTGACGCAAATGGGCGGTAGG
CGTGTACGGTGGGAGGTCTATATAAGCAGAGCTCGTTTAGTGAACCGTCAGATCGCCTGGAGACGCCATC
CACGCTGTTTTGACCTCCATAGAAGACACCGGGACCGATCCAGCCTCCGCGGCCGGGAACGGTGCATTGG
AACGCGGATTCCCCGTGCCAAGAGTGACGTAAGTACCGCCTATAGAGTCTATAGGCCCACCCCCTTGGCT
TCGTTAGAACGCGGCTACAATTAATACATAACCTTATGTATCATACACATACGATTTAGGTGACACTATA
GAATAACATCCACTTTGCCTTTCTCTCCACAGGTGTCCACTCCCAGGTCCAACTGCACCTCGGTTCTATC
GATTGAATTCACCATGGCTCAGGAGGTTGATACCGCACAAGGAGCCGAGATGCGACGCGGTGCAGGAGCC
GCCAGAGGCAGGGCGTCTTGGTGCTGGGCCCTTGCACTGCTTTGGCTTGCCGTGGTGCCTGGGTGGTCAC
GGGTTAGCGGAATTCCCTCCCGGCGCCACTGGCCTGTGCCATATAAGCGGTTCGACTTTCGACCTAAGCC
AGACCCTTATTGCCAAGCCAAATACACCTTCTGCCCCACCGGCTCTCCCATTCCAGTGATGGAGGGGGAC
GATGATATCGAAGTGTTCAGGCTCCAGGCTCCAGTCTGGGAATTCAAGTACGGAGACTTGCTGGGGCATC
TCAAAATTATGCATGACGCGATCGGATTTCGGTCTACTCTCACGGGAAAAAATTATACCATGGAATGGTA
TGAGCTCTTCCAACTCGGGAATTGCACTTTTCCTCATTTGAGGCCAGAGATGGATGCACCCTTCTGGTGT
AACCAAGGCGCTGCCTGCTTTTTCGAGGGAATAGACGATGTGCATTGGAAGGAGAATGGGACATTGGTGC
AGGTGGCTACCATTAGCGGCAATATGTTTAATCAGATGGCTAAATGGGTGAAGCAGGACAACGAAACGGG
TATTTACTATGAGACCTGGAACGTGAAAGCATCCCCTGAGAAGGGCGCTGAGACATGGTTCGACTCTTAT
GACTGCAGCAAGTTCGTTCTCAGGACTTTCAATAAACTTGCAGAGTTTGGGGCCGAGTTTAAGAACATCG
AGACAAATTACACCCGCATATTCCTGTACTCAGGCGAGCCCACATATCTGGGAAACGAGACGTCCGTATT
TGGCCCAACAGGCAACAAGACGCTGGGCTTGGCCATCAAACGGTTCTATTATCCTTTCAAGCCCCATTTA
CCCACAAAGGAATTCCTGCTGTCTCTTCTCCAGATCTTTGATGCAGTGATCGTGCACAAGCAATTTTATT
TGTTTTATAACTTTGAGTACTGGTTTCTGCCAATGAAGTTCCCATTCATTAAAATTACATACGAGGAGAT
CCCTCTTCCGATCCGAAACAAGACCCTTAGCGGCCTCGGAGGGGGAGGAAGTCTTCCAGAAACTGGAGAG
AATCTGTACTTCCAGTCCCATCACCACCACCACCATTAGGCGGCCGCTAAGTAAGTAAGGATCCCCAGCT
TGGCCGCCAT
Features (pLannotate 1.2.2; 23 found; start..end, strand, type, name):
      6..140     +  polyA_signal   SV40 poly(A) signal: SV40 polyadenylation signal
    209..566     +  promoter       SV40 promoter: SV40 enhancer and early promoter
    585..739     +  CDS            lacZα (fragment): LacZα fragment of β-galactosidase; lacZ fragment
    745..796     -  misc_feature   bom (fragment): basis of mobility region from pBR322
    815..1270    +  rep_origin     f1 ori (sequence partly withheld): f1 bacteriophage origin of replication; arrow indicates direction of (+) strand synthesis
   1271..1322    -  misc_feature   bom (fragment): basis of mobility region from pBR322
   1401..2204    -  CDS            URA3: orotidine-5'-phosphate decarboxylase, required for uracil biosynthesis; S. cerevisiae URA3; yeast auxotrophic marker, counterselectable with 5-fluoroorotic acid (5-FOA)
   2205..2420    -  promoter       URA3 promoter: S. cerevisiae URA3
   2428..2477    -  misc_feature   bom (fragment): basis of mobility region from pBR322
   2579..2614    -  CDS            rop (fragment): Rop protein, which maintains plasmids at low copy number; rop
   2709..2813    +  promoter       AmpR promoter: bla
   2814..3674    +  CDS            AmpR: β-lactamase; bla; confers resistance to ampicillin, carbenicillin, and related antibiotics
   3845..4433    +  rep_origin     ori: high-copy-number ColE1/pMB1/pBR322/pUC origin of replication
   4616..4708    +  CDS            lacI (fragment): lac repressor; lacI; The lac repressor binds to the lac operator to inhibit transcription in E. coli. This inhibition can be relieved by adding lactose or isopropyl-β-D-thiogalactopyranoside (IPTG).
   4721..4742    +  protein_bind   CAP binding site: CAP binding activates transcription in the presence of cAMP. E. coli catabolite activator protein
   4757..4787    +  promoter       lac promoter: promoter for the E. coli lac operon
   4795..4811    +  protein_bind   lac operator: The lac repressor binds to the lac operator to inhibit transcription in E. coli. This inhibition can be relieved by adding lactose or isopropyl-β-D-thiogalactopyranoside (IPTG). lac repressor encoded by lacI
   4864..5243    +  enhancer       CMV enhancer: human cytomegalovirus immediate early enhancer
   5244..5447    +  promoter       CMV promoter: human cytomegalovirus (CMV) immediate early promoter
   5583..5626    +  intron         CMV intron (fragment): modified intron A from human cytomegalovirus
   5678..5696    +  promoter       SP6 promoter: promoter for bacteriophage SP6 RNA polymerase
   5700..5737    +  CDS            IgH signal sequence (fragment): signal sequence from the mouse immunoglobulin heavy chain variable region
   5778..6851    +  CDS            CLN5: CLN5_HUMAN - Experimental evidence at protein level: Swiss-Prot protein existence level 1. Plays a role in influencing the retrograde trafficking of lysosomal sorting receptors SORT1 and IGF2R from the endosomes to the trans-Golgi network by controlling the recruitment of retromer complex to the endosomal membrane. Regulates the localization and activation of RAB7A which is required to recruit the retromer complex to the endosomal membrane (PubMed:22431521). From Homo sapiens (Human).
