[The description below was written by a language model from this plasmid's Addgene catalogue record and pLannotate feature annotations shown in this document.]
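Description:
pRK5 BMPS WT-TEV-6xHis is a mammalian expression plasmid built on the pRK5 backbone for producing recombinant wild-type human CLN5, the Batten disease gene product that the depositors identified as the lysosomal bis(monoacylglycero)phosphate synthase (BMPS). It is propagated in E. coli as a high-copy plasmid through a ColE1/pUC-type origin and selected with ampicillin via the β-lactamase gene. An f1 origin is also present.

The expression cassette is driven by the human CMV immediate-early enhancer and promoter, followed by a fragment of a CMV intron and an SP6 promoter that could support in vitro transcription. The annotation places a partial mouse immunoglobulin heavy-chain signal sequence immediately upstream of the CLN5 coding region. This suggests the protein is directed into the secretory pathway by a heterologous leader, although the catalogue entry does not mention this. The insert was cloned between EcoRI and NotI sites and carries a C-terminal 6xHis tag. The plasmid name indicates a TEV protease site before the tag, which would allow affinity purification and subsequent tag removal, but neither element is individually annotated in the feature table. An SV40 polyadenylation signal lies downstream of the insert, and an SV40 enhancer/early promoter region is also present.

The sequenced record is 6,964 nt, larger than the roughly 6,000 bp listed in the catalogue. It contains a yeast URA3 marker with its promoter, along with lac-derived and pBR322 bom and rop fragments, none of which are described in the catalogue entry. Their role is not stated. The construct is intended for expressing wild-type BMPS in mammalian cells.
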