Addgene plasmid #204837: pRK5 BMPS WT-TEV-6xHis
Purpose: Mammalian expression of recombinant BMPS WT
Depositing lab: Monther Abu-Remaileh. Depositing organization: Stanford University. Publication: The Batten disease gene product CLN5 is the lysosomal bis(monoacylglycero)phosphate synthase. Medoh UN, Hims A, Chen JY, Ghoochani A, Nyame K, Dong W, Abu-Remaileh M. Science. 2023 Sep 15;381(6663):1182-1189. doi: 10.1126/science.adg9288. PubMed 37708259.
Backbone
  Vector backbone: pRK5
  Backbone size w/o insert (bp): 4800
  Total vector size (bp): 6000
  Vector type: Mammalian Expression
Growth in bacteria
  Bacterial resistance: Ampicillin, 100 μg/mL
  Growth temperature: 37°C
  Growth strain: DH5alpha
  Copy number: High Copy
Gene/Insert
  Gene/Insert name: CLN5 (alt name: BMPS)
  Species: H. sapiens (human)
  Insert size (bp): 1200
  Entrez Gene: CLN5
  Promoter: CMV
  Tag / fusion protein: 6xHis (C terminal on insert)
  Cloning method: Restriction Enzyme; 5′ cloning site EcoR1 (not destroyed); 3′ cloning site Not1 (not destroyed)
  Sequencing primers: 5′ TCCCAGGTCCAACTGCACCTCGG
Terms and licenses: Academic/Nonprofit Terms; Industry Terms: Not Available to Industry
How to cite: pRK5 BMPS WT-TEV-6xHis was a gift from Monther Abu-Remaileh (Addgene plasmid # 204837 ; http://n2t.net/addgene:204837 ; RRID:Addgene_204837)
